Addgene plasmid #57472: mEos3.2-MCPB1-N-18
Purpose: Localization: Actin Capping Protein , Excitation: 507 / 572, Emission: 516 / 580
Depositing lab: Michael Davidson. Depositing organization: Florida State University, Tallahassee.
Backbone
  Vector backbone: mEos3.2-N1
  Backbone size w/o insert (bp): 4750
  Vector type: Mammalian Expression
  Selectable markers: Neomycin (select with G418)
Growth in bacteria
  Bacterial resistance: Kanamycin, 50 μg/mL
  Growth temperature: 37°C
  Growth strain: DH5alpha
  Copy number: High Copy
Gene/Insert
  Gene/Insert name: MCPB1 (alt names: Mouse capping protein beta 1; NM_001037761)
  Species: M. musculus (mouse)
  Entrez Gene: Capzb (a.k.a. 1700120C01Rik, AI325129, CPB, CPB1, CPB2, CPbeat2, CPbet, CPbeta1, CPbeta2, Cap, Cappb1)
  Promoter: CMV
  Tag / fusion protein: mEos3.2 (C terminal on backbone)
  Cloning method: Unknown
  Sequencing primers: 5′ CMV-F; 3′ SV40pA-R
Terms and licenses: Academic/Nonprofit Terms; Industry Terms
Depositor comments: M. musculus (mouse) capping protein beta 1 . Excitation = 507 / 572; Emission = 516 / 580
How to cite: mEos3.2-MCPB1-N-18 was a gift from Michael Davidson (Addgene plasmid # 57472 ; http://n2t.net/addgene:57472 ; RRID:Addgene_57472)
