[The description below was written by a language model from this plasmid's Addgene catalogue record and pLannotate feature annotations shown in this document.]
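Description:
mEos3.2-MCPB1-N-18 is a mammalian expression plasmid built on the mEos3.2-N1 backbone, an N1-style fluorescent protein fusion vector. It encodes mouse F-actin capping protein beta subunit (Capzb, here called MCPB1) fused at its C terminus to the photoconvertible fluorescent protein mEos3.2. The sequenced record is about 5.5 kb. In bacteria the plasmid is maintained at high copy through a ColE1/pUC-type origin and selected with kanamycin. An f1 phage origin is also present.

The fusion is driven by the human cytomegalovirus immediate early enhancer and promoter. The Capzb coding sequence comes first, followed by a short stretch containing residual multiple cloning site sequence that acts as the linker. The "18" in the name probably refers to this linker's length, although the record does not say so. The mEos3.2 reading frame follows, and the transcript ends at an SV40 polyadenylation signal. A second cassette carries the Tn5 NeoR/KanR aminoglycoside phosphotransferase gene. It is placed behind both a bacterial bla promoter and the SV40 enhancer/early promoter and ends with the HSV TK polyadenylation signal. This single gene therefore gives kanamycin resistance in E. coli and G418 resistance in transfected mammalian cells. The short RSF ori, large T antigen, ble and bGH poly(A) fragments in the feature table appear to be partial annotation matches within backbone sequence rather than functional parts.

The construct is intended for imaging the localization of actin capping protein, which binds the barbed ends of actin filaments, in mammalian cells. mEos3.2 is a monomeric green-to-red photoswitchable protein, with recorded excitation/emission of 507/516 nm for the green state and 572/580 nm for the red state. This property generally makes such fusions suitable for photoconversion tracking and single-molecule localization microscopy.
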