Features (pLannotate 1.2.2; 16 found; start..end, strand, type, name):
      1..51      +  rep_origin     RSF ori (fragment): Plasmids containing the RSF 1030 origin of replication can be propagated in E. coli cells that contain additional plasmids with compatible origins.
    119..422     +  enhancer       CMV enhancer: human cytomegalovirus immediate early enhancer
    423..626     +  promoter       CMV promoter: human cytomegalovirus (CMV) immediate early promoter
    661..1491    +  CDS            Capzb: CAPZB_MOUSE - Also known as Cappb1. Experimental evidence at protein level: Swiss-Prot protein existence level 1. F-actin-capping proteins bind in a Ca(2+)-independent manner to the fast growing ends of actin filaments (barbed end) thereby blocking the exchange of subunits at these ends. Unlike other capping proteins (such as gelsolin and severin), these proteins do not sever actin filaments. Isoform 3 may play a role in spermatogenesis. Alternatively, may play a role in later maturation steps such as capacitation and fertilization which involve changes of membrane domains. Plays a role in the
   1512..1538    +  misc_feature   MCS (fragment): multiple cloning site
   1546..2226    +  CDS            mEos3.2: improved monomeric variant of green-to-red photoswitchable fluorescent protein EosFP (Zhang et al., 2012)
   2242..2325    +  CDS            large T antigen (fragment): large T antigen from SV40 (simian virus 40)
   2348..2469    +  polyA_signal   SV40 poly(A) signal: SV40 polyadenylation signal
   2503..2931    -  rep_origin     f1 ori (sequence partly withheld): f1 bacteriophage origin of replication; arrow indicates direction of (+) strand synthesis
   2958..3062    +  promoter       AmpR promoter: bla
   3064..3421    +  promoter       SV40 promoter: SV40 enhancer and early promoter
   3456..4250    +  CDS            NeoR/KanR: aminoglycoside phosphotransferase from Tn5; aph(3')-II (or nptII); confers resistance to neomycin, kanamycin, and G418 (Geneticin®)
   4271..4423    +  CDS            ble (fragment): BLE_KLEPN - Experimental evidence at protein level: Swiss-Prot protein existence level 1. Binding protein with a strong affinity to the bleomycin family of antibiotics. Binds to CL990; an antimitotic-antibiotic compound. From Klebsiella pneumoniae.
   4482..4529    +  polyA_signal   HSV TK poly(A) signal: herpes simplex virus thymidine kinase polyadenylation signal (Cole and Stacy, 1985)
   4620..4636    -  polyA_signal   bGH poly(A) signal (fragment): bovine growth hormone polyadenylation signal
   4858..5446    +  rep_origin     ori: high-copy-number ColE1/pMB1/pBR322/pUC origin of replication
>Addgene plasmid #57472 | mEos3.2-MCPB1-N-18 | addgene full sequence | sequence record 213129 | Addgene NGS Result
CATGTTCTTTCCTGCGTTATCCCCTGATTCTGTGGATAACCGTATTACCGCCATGCATTAGTTATTAATA
GTAATCAATTACGGGGTCATTAGTTCATAGCCCATATATGGAGTTCCGCGTTACATAACTTACGGTAAAT
GGCCCGCCTGGCTGACCGCCCAACGACCCCCGCCCATTGACGTCAATAATGACGTATGTTCCCATAGTAA
CGCCAATAGGGACTTTCCATTGACGTCAATGGGTGGAGTATTTACGGTAAACTGCCCACTTGGCAGTACA
TCAAGTGTATCATATGCCAAGTACGCCCCCTATTGACGTCAATGACGGTAAATGGCCCGCCTGGCATTAT
GCCCAGTACATGACCTTATGGGACTTTCCTACTTGGCAGTACATCTACGTATTAGTCATCGCTATTACCA
TGGTGATGCGGTTTTGGCAGTACATCAATGGGCGTGGATAGCGGTTTGACTCACGGGGATTTCCAAGTCT
CCACCCCATTGACGTCAATGGGAGTTTGTTTTGGCACCAAAATCAACGGGACTTTCCAAAATGTCGTAAC
AACTCCGCCCCATTGACGCAAATGGGCGGTAGGCGTGTACGGTGGGAGGTCTATATAAGCAGAGCTGGTT
TAGTGAACCGTCAGATCCGCTAGCGCCACCATGAGCGATCAGCAGCTGGACTGCGCCTTGGACCTGATGA
GGCGCCTGCCTCCACAGCAGATTGAGAAGAACCTCAGCGATCTGATCGACCTGGTCCCCAGTCTGTGTGA
AGATCTCCTGTCATCTGTTGACCAGCCCCTGAAAATTGCCAGAGACAAGGTGGTGGGCAAGGATTACCTT
TTGTGTGACTACAACAGAGACGGGGACTCCTATAGGTCACCGTGGAGTAACAAGTATGACCCTCCTTTGG
AAGATGGGGCCATGCCATCTGCTCGGCTCAGAAAGCTGGAGGTAGAGGCCAACAATGCCTTCGACCAATA
CCGAGACCTGTATTTTGAAGGTGGGGTCTCATCAGTCTACCTCTGGGATCTTGATCATGGCTTTGCTGGA
GTGATCCTCATAAAGAAAGCTGGAGATGGATCCAAGAAGATCAAAGGCTGCTGGGATTCCATCCACGTGG
TGGAAGTGCAGGAGAAGTCCAGCGGCCGTACTGCCCATTACAAGTTGACCTCCACGGTGATGCTATGGCT
GCAAACCAACAAATCCGGCTCGGGCACCATGAACCTGGGAGGCAGCCTAACCAGACAGATGGAGAAAGAC
GAAACTGTGAGTGACTGTTCCCCACACATAGCCAACATCGGGCGCCTGGTGGAGGACATGGAAAACAAAA
TCCGAAGCACGCTGAATGAGATCTACTTTGGAAAAACAAAGGACATCGTCAACGGGCTGAGATCTCTTGA
TGCTATCCCCGACAACCACAAGTTTAAGCAGTTGCAGAGGGAACTTTCTCAAGTGCTGACCCAGCGCCAG
GTCTACATCCAGCCTGATAATAGTCGCGGAGGCAGTGGTGGGGTACCGCGGGCCCGGGATCCACCGGTCG
CCACCATGAGTGCGATTAAGCCAGACATGAAGATCAAACTCCGTATGGAAGGCAACGTAAACGGGCACCA
CTTTGTGATCGACGGAGATGGTACAGGCAAGCCTTTTGAGGGAAAACAGAGTATGGATCTTGAAGTCAAA
GAGGGCGGACCTCTGCCTTTTGCCTTTGATATCCTGACCACTGCATTCCATTACGGCAACAGGGTATTCG
CCAAATATCCAGACAACATACAAGACTATTTTAAGCAGTCGTTTCCTAAGGGGTATTCGTGGGAACGAAG
CTTGACTTTCGAAGACGGGGGCATTTGCAACGCCAGAAACGACATAACAATGGAAGGGGACACTTTCTAT
AATAAAGTTCGATTTTATGGTACCAACTTTCCCGCCAATGGTCCAGTTATGCAGAAGAAGACGCTGAAAT
GGGAGCCCTCCACTGAGAAAATGTATGTGCGTGATGGAGTGCTGACGGGTGATATTGAGATGGCTTTGTT
GCTTGAAGGAAATGCCCATTACCGATGTGACTTCAGAACTACTTACAAAGCTAAGGAGAAGGGTGTCAAG
TTACCAGGCGCCCACTTTGTGGACCACTGCATTGAGATTTTAAGCCATGACAAAGATTACAACAAGGTTA
AGCTGTATGAGCATGCTGTTGCTCATTCTGGATTGCCTGACAATGCCAGACGATAAGCGGCCGCGACTCT
AGATCATAATCAGCCATACCACATTTGTAGAGGTTTTACTTGCTTTAAAAAACCTCCCACACCTCCCCCT
GAACCTGAAACATAAAATGAATGCAATTGTTGTTGTTAACTTGTTTATTGCAGCTTATAATGGTTACAAA
TAAAGCAATAGCATCACAAATTTCACAAATAAAGCATTTTTTTCACTGCATTCTAGTTGTGGTTTGTCCA
AACTCATCAATGTATCTTAAGGCGTAAATTGTAAGCGTTAATATTTTGTTAAAATTCGCGTTAAATTTTT
GTTAAATCAGCTCATTTTTTAACCAATAGGCCGAAATCGGCAAAATCCCTTATAAATCAAAAGAATAGAC
CGAGATAGGGT
[37 nt withheld, positions 2602-2638]
AAAGAACGTGGACTCCAACGTCAAAGG
[49 nt withheld, positions 2666-2714]
T
[91 nt withheld, positions 2716-2806]
G
[124 nt withheld, positions 2808-2931]
CAGGTGGCACTTTTCGGGGAAATGTGCGCGGAACCCCTATTTGTTTATTTTTCTAAATACATTCAAATAT
GTATCCGCTCATGAGACAATAACCCTGATAAATGCTTCAATAATATTGAAAAAGGAAGAGTCCTGAGGCG
GAAAGAACCAGCTGTGGAATGTGTGTCAGTTAGGGTGTGGAAAGTCCCCAGGCTCCCCAGCAGGCAGAAG
TATGCAAAGCATGCATCTCAATTAGTCAGCAACCAGGTGTGGAAAGTCCCCAGGCTCCCCAGCAGGCAGA
AGTATGCAAAGCATGCATCTCAATTAGTCAGCAACCATAGTCCCGCCCCTAACTCCGCCCATCCCGCCCC
TAACTCCGCCCAGTTCCGCCCATTCTCCGCCCCATGGCTGACTAATTTTTTTTATTTATGCAGAGGCCGA
GGCCGCCTCGGCCTCTGAGCTATTCCAGAAGTAGTGAGGAGGCTTTTTTGGAGGCCTAGGCTTTTGCAAA
GATCGATCAAGAGACAGGATGAGGATCGTTTCGCATGATTGAACAAGATGGATTGCACGCAGGTTCTCCG
GCCGCTTGGGTGGAGAGGCTATTCGGCTATGACTGGGCACAACAGACAATCGGCTGCTCTGATGCCGCCG
TGTTCCGGCTGTCAGCGCAGGGGCGCCCGGTTCTTTTTGTCAAGACCGACCTGTCCGGTGCCCTGAATGA
ACTGCAAGACGAGGCAGCGCGGCTATCGTGGCTGGCCACGACGGGCGTTCCTTGCGCAGCTGTGCTCGAC
GTTGTCACTGAAGCGGGAAGGGACTGGCTGCTATTGGGCGAAGTGCCGGGGCAGGATCTCCTGTCATCTC
ACCTTGCTCCTGCCGAGAAAGTATCCATCATGGCTGATGCAATGCGGCGGCTGCATACGCTTGATCCGGC
TACCTGCCCATTCGACCACCAAGCGAAACATCGCATCGAGCGAGCACGTACTCGGATGGAAGCCGGTCTT
GTCGATCAGGATGATCTGGACGAAGAGCATCAGGGGCTCGCGCCAGCCGAACTGTTCGCCAGGCTCAAGG
CGAGCATGCCCGACGGCGAGGATCTCGTCGTGACCCATGGCGATGCCTGCTTGCCGAATATCATGGTGGA
AAATGGCCGCTTTTCTGGATTCATCGACTGTGGCCGGCTGGGTGTGGCGGACCGCTATCAGGACATAGCG
TTGGCTACCCGTGATATTGCTGAAGAGCTTGGCGGCGAATGGGCTGACCGCTTCCTCGTGCTTTACGGTA
TCGCCGCTCCCGATTCGCAGCGCATCGCCTTCTATCGCCTTCTTGACGAGTTCTTCTGAGCGGGACTCTG
GGGTTCGAAATGACCGACCAAGCGACGCCCAACCTGCCATCACGAGATTTCGATTCCACCGCCGCCTTCT
ATGAAAGGTTGGGCTTCGGAATCGTTTTCCGGGACGCCGGCTGGATGATCCTCCAGCGCGGGGATCTCAT
GCTGGAGTTCTTCGCCCACCCTAGGGGGAGGCTAACTGAAACACGGAAGGAGACAATACCGGAAGGAACC
CGCGCTATGACGGCAATAAAAAGACAGAATAAAACGCACGGTGTTGGGTCGTTTGTTCATAAACGCGGGG
TTCGGTCCCAGGGCTGGCACTCTGTCGATACCCCACCGAGACCCCATTGGGGCCAATACGCCCGCGTTTC
TTCCTTTTCCCCACCCCACCCCCCAAGTTCGGGTGAAGGCCCAGGGCTCGCAGCCAACGTCGGGGCGGCA
GGCCCTGCCATAGCCTCAGGTTACTCATATATACTTTAGATTGATTTAAAACTTCATTTTTAATTTAAAA
GGATCTAGGTGAAGATCCTTTTTGATAATCTCATGACCAAAATCCCTTAACGTGAGTTTTCGTTCCACTG
AGCGTCAGACCCCGTAGAAAAGATCAAAGGATCTTCTTGAGATCCTTTTTTTCTGCGCGTAATCTGCTGC
TTGCAAACAAAAAAACCACCGCTACCAGCGGTGGTTTGTTTGCCGGATCAAGAGCTACCAACTCTTTTTC
CGAAGGTAACTGGCTTCAGCAGAGCGCAGATACCAAATACTGTTCTTCTAGTGTAGCCGTAGTTAGGCCA
CCACTTCAAGAACTCTGTAGCACCGCCTACATACCTCGCTCTGCTAATCCTGTTACCAGTGGCTGCTGCC
AGTGGCGATAAGTCGTGTCTTACCGGGTTGGACTCAAGACGATAGTTACCGGATAAGGCGCAGCGGTCGG
GCTGAACGGGGGGTTCGTGCACACAGCCCAGCTTGGAGCGAACGACCTACACCGAACTGAGATACCTACA
GCGTGAGCTATGAGAAAGCGCCACGCTTCCCGAAGGGAGAAAGGCGGACAGGTATCCGGTAAGCGGCAGG
GTCGGAACAGGAGAGCGCACGAGGGAGCTTCCAGGGGGAAACGCCTGGTATCTTTATAGTCCTGTCGGGT
TTCGCCACCTCTGACTTGAGCGTCGATTTTTGTGATGCTCGTCAGGGGGGCGGAGCCTATGGAAAAACGC
CAGCAACGCGGCCTTTTTACGGTTCCTGGCCTTTTGCTGGCCTTTTGCTCA
